Addgene plasmid #158821: JGI_018287
Purpose: Rare earth element alcohol dehydrogenases
Depositing lab: Joint Genome Institute. Publication: Rare earth element alcohol dehydrogenases widely occur among globally distributed, numerically abundant and environmentally important microbes. Huang J, Yu Z, Groom J, Cheng JF, Tarver A, Yoshikuni Y, Chistoserdova L. ISME J. 2019 Aug;13(8):2005-2017. doi: 10.1038/s41396-019-0414-z. Epub 2019 Apr 5. PubMed 30952993.
Backbone
  Vector backbone: pCM80_PxoxF
  Vector type: Synthetic Biology
Growth in bacteria
  Bacterial resistance: Tetracycline, 10 μg/mL
  Growth temperature: 37°C
  Growth strain: Top10
  Copy number: Low Copy
Gene/Insert
  Gene/Insert name: FAM1_2110 (alt name: Batch190_p019)
  Species: Synthetic
  Cloning method: Gibson Cloning
Terms and licenses: Academic/Nonprofit Terms; Industry Terms: Not Available to Industry
Depositor comments: pCM80_PxoxF vector with FAM1_2110 insert, JGI ICE Registry: https://registry.jgi.doe.gov/entry/18287
How to cite: JGI_018287 was a gift from Joint Genome Institute (Addgene plasmid # 158821 ; http://n2t.net/addgene:158821 ; RRID:Addgene_158821)
