[The description below was written by a language model from this plasmid's Addgene catalogue record and pLannotate feature annotations shown in this document.]
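Description:
JGI_018287 is a 9.4 kb broad-host-range expression plasmid built on pCM80_PxoxF, carrying a synthetic open reading frame designated FAM1_2110 that was inserted by Gibson assembly. It belongs to a set of constructs made to study rare earth element-dependent alcohol dehydrogenases. The backbone name suggests that expression is driven by a xoxF promoter, but this element is not annotated in the feature table, and neither is the insert itself. The unannotated stretch between a phage T7 gene 10 ribosome binding site (near position 325) and a His-tag coding fragment (near position 2140) is the likely location of the coding sequence, which would give a C-terminally His-tagged protein suitable for affinity purification. A remnant pUC-type multiple cloning site and a lacZα fragment lie just downstream. A lac promoter, operator and CAP site sit upstream near the end of the numbered sequence, as leftovers of the parental vector.

The plasmid combines two replication systems. The IncP oriV with its trans-acting initiator trfA supports maintenance in a wide range of Gram-negative bacteria, and a ColE1/pMB1-type origin serves in E. coli. The record lists the plasmid as low copy. An IncP oriT with traJ and a traI fragment allows the plasmid to be mobilised by conjugation from a suitable donor into non-E. coli hosts. Selection is by tetracycline, through the tetA efflux gene accompanied by tetR sequences. The β-lactamase, rop, bom and lacI annotations are only short fragments and are not expected to be functional. The record does not name the intended expression host, though the design fits heterologous expression and functional testing of candidate dehydrogenases.
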