Features (pLannotate 1.2.2; 20 found; start..end, strand, type, name):
    325..347     +  RBS            RBS: efficient ribosome binding site from bacteriophage T7 gene 10 (Olins and Rangwala, 1989)
   2142..2161    +  CDS            7xHis (fragment): 6xHis affinity tag
   2188..2244    -  misc_feature   MCS: pUC18/19 multiple cloning site
   2241..2398    +  CDS            lacZα (fragment): LacZα fragment of β-galactosidase; lacZ fragment
   2404..2503    -  misc_feature   bom (fragment): basis of mobility region from pBR322
   2605..2640    -  CDS            rop (fragment): Rop protein, which maintains plasmids at low copy number; rop
   2705..3347    -  CDS            TetR (fragment): tetracycline resistance regulatory protein; tetR
   3453..4652    +  CDS            TcR: tetracycline efflux protein; tetA; confers resistance to tetracycline
   4711..4863    -  CDS            tetR (fragment): TETR1_ECOLX - Experimental evidence at protein level: Swiss-Prot protein existence level 1. TetR is the repressor of the tetracycline resistance element; its N-terminal region forms a helix-turn-helix structure and binds DNA. Binding of tetracycline to TetR reduces the repressor affinity for the tetracycline resistance gene (tetA) promoter operator sites. From Escherichia coli.
   4883..6031    -  CDS            trfA: trans-acting replication protein that binds to and activates oriV
   6161..6265    -  CDS            traI (fragment): TRAI6_ECOLX - Experimental evidence at protein level: Swiss-Prot protein existence level 1. The initiation process of transfer DNA synthesis requires the interaction of at least three plasmid-specific components (TraH, I, and J) at the transfer origin resulting in the assembly of a specialised nucleoprotein complex - the relaxosome. Site- and strand-specific cleavage at the transfer origin is dependent on TraI and TraJ. From Escherichia coli.
   6303..6674    -  CDS            traJ: oriT-recognizing protein; traJ
   6707..6816    -  oriT           oriT: incP origin of transfer
   6969..7600    +  rep_origin     oriV: incP origin of replication
   7678..7891    +  CDS            bla(M) (fragment): β-lactamase lacking the signal sequence; bla(M); allows cytosolic expression of β-lactamase
   8063..8651    +  rep_origin     ori: high-copy-number ColE1/pMB1/pBR322/pUC origin of replication
   8834..8926    +  CDS            lacI (fragment): lac repressor; lacI; The lac repressor binds to the lac operator to inhibit transcription in E. coli. This inhibition can be relieved by adding lactose or isopropyl-β-D-thiogalactopyranoside (IPTG).
   8939..8960    +  protein_bind   CAP binding site: CAP binding activates transcription in the presence of cAMP. E. coli catabolite activator protein
   8975..9005    +  promoter       lac promoter: promoter for the E. coli lac operon
   9013..9029    +  protein_bind   lac operator: The lac repressor binds to the lac operator to inhibit transcription in E. coli. This inhibition can be relieved by adding lactose or isopropyl-β-D-thiogalactopyranoside (IPTG). lac repressor encoded by lacI
>Addgene plasmid #158821 | JGI_018287 | addgene full sequence | sequence record 316481 | Addgene NGS Result
GCAACGCAAAATGCTGAATTTAGCAGGCAAGTTTCCTGATAAAGGGCCCTGTGAGTGCGACATTCGACGC
GCGAAAGCGAGTTGACGGCGCCCGAAATTTTCTTAGAGTTCGTTCAAGCTTCGGTTTCGGGGAGCCGCTA
AGGGATGCGGACCCAGCCGGGTAAGTCGCCGGGAACTATGGAATAATCCTAATTTCTGTGCGGCAGGCGC
GAGCTGCCGGAGCGAATATCATCCCTGTCGCAAACAGCAGGTCAATCAACGGTGGGTAGCGGGCTGCTAT
CCAGCGGCGGATAAGACTTGTCGGAGGAATCCTCTAGAAATAATTTTGTTTAACTTTAAGAAGGAGATAT
ACCATGAATAAGCATAACGGCCGCGCGCTGAGGCCGGGTGCGCTCTCGTCGGTCGCGGGCTCCCTCCTCG
CCGCGCTCCTCTTGGCCCCTATGGTGGTGCATGCCGAGGATCCGGAGCCCCCGCTCGGCATCAATGTGCT
GGAGGCCACCTTCAAGTGGCGCCCGAACTACGTCTCCGACGACATGCTCATCCACGCGGATAAGGACGCG
AACAACTGGCTCCACTACGGCAAGGATTACCAGGCCACGCGCTTCAGCCAGCTCCGCCAAGTGACGCAGG
ACAACGTCAAGAAGCTCGTCCCCAAATGGAACCTCAGCTTCGGCGTCAATGACGCGCAGGATAGCCAGAC
CACCGTCGTGAACGGGCGTATCTACGTGACCGCGAGTCAAAACAAGGTCTTCTCCATCGACGGCCTCACG
GGCCGTATGATCTGGAAGTACGAACGATCGCTGCCGGGTGATCTCGGTCCGCGCCTGTGCTGCGAAGCCG
TCAATCGCGGAGTCGCGGTCTATAAGGACATGGTCTACATGGCCACGCTCGATACCCATGTGGTGGCGCT
CAACAACACCACAGGCAAGGTGGTGTGGGAAAAGAAGCTCGGCGATTACACCTCGGGCGAGATCTACACC
AGCATGCCGCTCGTCGCCGACGGCAAGATCGTGGTGGGCAACTCCGGCGGAGACGTGGGTGCCAACGTCG
GCAAGATCACCGCGCTGGACCCTGATACCGGCGAGATCGTCTGGCAGACCACCACGCGGCCGATCGACGC
GAACGATCCGAATGCCAAGACCTGGGCCAACGACTCGTGGCGCACGGGCGGCGGCTCGGCCTGGCTGACC
GGCAACTATGAAGCAAAGACGAACACCATCTACTGGGGCGTCGGCAACCCGGCCCCGGACTTTGACCCGA
GCGTCCGGAAGGGCGACAACCTGTACACGAACTCCACCCTCATCATGGACGCCCGGACGGGCAAGATCAA
GAACCACTTCCAGTATACGCCCAACGACGCCTGGGACTACGACGGGAACAACGAGACGATCCTCGTCGAT
GATGAAAAGGGCCGCAAGGTGTGGCTGCATGGGGACCGCAACGGCCATCTGTACTCCATCGATCGCACCA
CCGGTAAGTGCAACTGGGTGGTGCCCATCGCCCGTGTCAACTGGGTCAAGTCATGGGGCGACAACTGCCG
GCCGATCGTCAATCCCGATAAAGTCCCCGGCTACGACAAGGTCGTCAAGGATATCGCGCCTATCCTCGAC
GGCGGCAAGGAGTGGCATCCAGCGGCCTACAGCCCCCAGACGAAGCTCCTGTACGTCCCGTACATCGATA
GCAGCATGGACGTGCAGGCCAAGAAGATGGAGTGGAAACGCGGCGAGTGGTTCCTGAGCTCGAAGGTCCT
GAAAGCGAACCCGTACACCGGCGGCATTAAGGCCTTCAATGCCACGACCGGCGAGCTCGTGTGGCAGCGC
CCGCAGTCGACGCCGGCCACCAGCGGCATGCTGGCGACCGCCGGGGGTGTTGTGTTCGCGGGTGACGCCG
AGGGCTGGTTCCATGCCATGCGCGACGATACAGGCGAGGCCCTCTGGCGCTTCAACGTCGGCACGGGTAT
TCACGGGAACCCGACCACTTTCACCGTCGACGGCAAGCAGTATGTCGCCATCGTTTATGGCCCGGGCGGC
GGCTCCCTGTGGCCGCTGGTGTACGATGAACTGTTCAAGCACCAGAACCGCGGCGGTGGCATGATGATCT
TCGGCCTGGCCGAAGCCGAAAACCTCTATTTTCAGGGACATCATCACCATCACCATCACCACTGACAGCT
ATGACCATGATTACGCCAAGCTTGCATGCCTGCAGGTCGACTCTAGAGGATCCCCGGGTACCGAGCTCGA
ATTCACTGGCCGTCGTTTTACAACGTCGTGACTGGGAAAACCCTGGCGTTACCCAACTTAATCGCCTTGC
AGCACATCCCCCTTTCGCCAGCTGGCGTAATAGCGAAGAGGCCCGCACCGATCGCCCTTCCCAACAGTTG
CGCAGCCTGAATGGCGAATGGCGCCTGATGCGGTATTTTCTCCTTACGCATCTGTGCGGTATTTCACACC
GCATATGGTGCACTCTCAGTACAATCTGCTCTGATGCCGCATAGTTAAGCCAGCCCCGACACCCGCCAAC
ACCCGCTGACGCGCCCTGACGGGCTTGTATGCTCCCGGCATCCGCTTACAGACAAGCTGTGACCGTCTCC
GGGAGCTGCATGTGTCAGAGGTTTTCACCGTCATCACCGAAACGCGCGAGACGAAAGGGCCTCGTGATAC
GCCTATTTTTATAGGTTAATGTCATGATAATAATGGTTTCTTAGCACCCTTTCTCGGTCCTTCAACGTTC
CTGACAACGAGCCTCCTTTTCGCCAATCCATCGACAATCACCGCGAGTCCCTGCTCGAACGCTGCGTCCG
GACCGGCTTCGTCGAAGGCGTCTATCGCGGCCCGCAACAGCGGCGAGAGCGGAGCCTGTTCAACGGTGCC
GCCGCGCTCGCCGGCATCGCTGTCGCCGGCCTGCTCCTCAAGCACGGCCCCAACAGTGAAGTAGCTGATT
GTCATCAGCGCATTGACGGCGTCCCCGGCCGAAAAACCCGCCTCGCAGAGGAAGCGAAGCTGCGCGTCGG
CCGTTTCCATCTGCGGTGCGCCCGGTCGCGTGCCGGCATGGATGCGCGCGCCATCGCGGTAGGCGAGCAG
CGCCTGCCTGAAGCTGCGGGCATTCCCGATCAGAAATGAGCGCCAGTCGTCGTCGGCTCTCGGCACCGAA
TGCGTATGATTCTCCGCCAGCATGGCTTCGGCCAGTGCGTCGAGCAGCGCCCGCTTGTTCCTGAAGTGCC
AGTAAAGCGCCGGCTGCTGAACCCCCAACCGTTCCGCCAGTTTGCGTGTCGTCAGACCGTCTACGCCGAC
CTCGTTCAACAGGTCCAGGGCGGCACGGATCACTGTATTCGGCTGCAACTTTGTCATGCTTGACACTTTA
TCACTGATAAACATAATATGTCCACCAACTTATCAGTGATAAAGAATCCGCGCGTTCAATCGGACCAGCG
GAGGCTGGTCCGGAGGCCAGACGTGAAACCCAACATACCCCTGATCGTAATTCTGAGCACTGTCGCGCTC
GACGCTGTCGGCATCGGCCTGATTATGCCGGTGCTGCCGGGCCTCCTGCGCGATCTGGTTCACTCGAACG
ACGTCACCGCCCACTATGGCATTCTGCTGGCGCTGTATGCGTTGGTGCAATTTGCCTGCGCACCTGTGCT
GGGCGCGCTGTCGGATCGTTTCGGGCGGCGGCCAATCTTGCTCGTCTCGCTGGCCGGCGCCACTGTCGAC
TACGCCATCATGGCGACAGCGCCTTTCCTTTGGGTTCTCTATATCGGGCGGATCGTGGCCGGCATCACCG
GGGCGACTGGGGCGGTAGCCGGCGCTTATATTGCCGATATCACTGATGGCGATGAGCGCGCGCGGCACTT
CGGCTTCATGAGCGCCTGTTTCGGGTTCGGGATGGTCGCGGGACCTGTGCTCGGTGGGCTGATGGGCGGT
TTCTCCCCCCACGCTCCGTTCTTCGCCGCGGCAGCCTTGAACGGCCTCAATTTCCTGACGGGCTGTTTCC
TTTTGCCGGAGTCGCACAAAGGCGAACGCCGGCCGTTACGCCGGGAGGCTCTCAACCCGCTCGCTTCGTT
CCGGTGGGCCCGGGGCATGACCGTCGTCGCCGCCCTGATGGCGGTCTTCTTCATCATGCAACTTGTCGGA
CAGGTGCCGGCCGCGCTTTGGGTCATTTTCGGCGAGGATCGCTTTCACTGGGACGCGACCACGATCGGCA
TTTCGCTTGCCGCATTTGGCATTCTGCATTCACTCGCCCAGGCAATGATCACCGGCCCTGTAGCCGCCCG
GCTCGGCGAAAGGCGGGCACTCATGCTCGGAATGATTGCCGACGGCACAGGCTACATCCTGCTTGCCTTC
GCGACACGGGGATGGATGGCGTTCCCGATCATGGTCCTGCTTGCTTCGGGTGGCATCGGAATGCCGGCGC
TGCAAGCAATGTTGTCCAGGCAGGTGGATGAGGAACGTCAGGGGCAGCTGCAAGGCTCACTGGCGGCGCT
CACCAGCCTGACCTCGATCGTCGGACCCCTCCTCTTCACGGCGATCTATGCGGCTTCTATAACAACGTGG
AACGGGTGGGCATGGATTGCAGGCGCTGCCCTCTACTTGCTCTGCCTGCCGGCGCTGCGTCGCGGGCTTT
GGAGCGGCGCAGGGCAACGAGCCGATCGCTGATCGTGGAAACGATAGGCCTATGCCATGCGGGTCAAGGC
GACTTCCGGCAAGCTATACGCGCCCTAGAATTGTCAATTTTAATCCTCTGTTTATCGGCAGTTCGTAGAG
CGCGCCGTGCGTCCCGAGCGATACTGAGCGAAGCAAGTGCGTCGAGCAGTGCCCGCTTGTTCCTGAAATG
CCAGTAAAGCGCTGGCTGCTGAACCCCCAGCCGGAACTGACCCCACAAGGCCCTAGCGTTTGCAATGCAC
CAGGTCATCATTGACCCAGGCGTGTTCCACCAGGCCGCTGCCTCGCAACTCTTCGCAGGCTTCGCCGACC
TGCTCGCGCCACTTCTTCACGCGGGTGGAATCCGATCCGCACATGAGGCGGAAGGTTTCCAGCTTGAGCG
GGTACGGCTCCCGGTGCGAGCTGAAATAGTCGAACATCCGTCGGGCCGTCGGCGACAGCTTGCGGTACTT
CTCCCATATGAATTTCGTGTAGTGGTCGCCAGCAAACAGCACGACGATTTCCTCGTCGATCAGGACCTGG
CAACGGGACGTTTTCTTGCCACGGTCCAGGACGCGGAAGCGGTGCAGCAGCGACACCGATTCCAGGTGCC
CAACGCGGTCGGACGTGAAGCCCATCGCCGTCGCCTGTAGGCGCGACAGGCATTCCTCGGCCTTCGTGTA
ATACCGGCCATTGATCGACCAGCCCAGGTCCTGGCAAAGCTCGTAGAACGTGAAGGTGATCGGCTCGCCG
ATAGGGGTGCGCTTCGCGTACTCCAACACCTGCTGCCACACCAGTTCGTCATCGTCGGCCCGCAGCTCGA
CGCCGGTGTAGGTGATCTTCACGTCCTTGTTGACGTGGAAAATGACCTTGTTTTGCAGCGCCTCGCGCGG
GATTTTCTTGTTGCGCGTGGTGAACAGGGCAGAGCGGGCCGTGTCGTTTGGCATCGCTCGCATCGTGTCC
GGCCACGGCGCAATATCGAACAAGGAAAGCTGCATTTCCTTGATCTGCTGCTTCGTGTGTTTCAGCAACG
CGGCCTGCTTGGCCTCGCTGACCTGTTTTGCCAGGTCCTCGCCGGCGGTTTTTCGCTTCTTGGTCGTCAT
AGTTCCTCGCGTGTCGATGGTCATCGACTTCGCCAAACCTGCCGCCTCCTGTTCGAGACGACGCGAACGC
TCCACGGCGGCCGATGGCGCGGGCAGGGCAGGGGGAGCCAGTTGCACGCTGTCGCGCTCGATCTTGGCCG
TAGCTTGCTGGACCATCGAGCCGACGGACTGGAAGGTTTCGCGGGGCGCACGCATGACGGTGCGGCTTGC
GATGGTTTCGGCATCCTCGGCGGAAAACCCCGCGTCGATCAGTTCTTGCCTGTATGCCTTCCGGTCAAAC
GTCCGATTCATTCACCCTCCTTGCGGGATTGCCCCGACTCACGCCGGGGCAATGTGCCCTTATTCCTGAT
TTGACCCGCCTGGTGCCTTGGTGTCCAGATAATCCACCTTATCGGCAATGAAGTCGGTCCCGTAGACCGT
CTGGCCGTCCTTCTCGTACTTGGTATTCCGAATCTTGCCCTGCACGAATACCAGCTCCGCGAAGTCGCTC
TTCTTGATGGAGCGCATGGGGACGTGCTTGGCAATCACGCGCACCCCCCGGCCGTTTTAGCGGCTAAAAA
AGTCATGGCTCTGCCCTCGGGCGGACCACGCCCATCATGACCTTGCCAAGCTCGTCCTGCTTCTCTTCGA
TCTTCGCCAGCAGGGCGAGGATCGTGGCATCACCGAACCGCGCCGTGCGCGGGTCGTCGGTGAGCCAGAG
TTTCAGCAGGCCGCCCAGGCGGCCCAGGTCGCCATTGATGCGGGCCAGCTCGCGGACGTGCTCATAGTCC
ACGACGCCCGTGATTTTGTAGCCCTGGCCGACGGCCAGCAGGTAGGCCTACAGGCTCATGCCGGCCGCCG
CCGCCTTTTCCTCAATCGCTCTTCGTTCGTCTGGAAGGCAGTACACCTTGATAGGTGGGCTGCCCTTCCT
GGTTGGCTTGGTTTCATCAGCCATCCGCTTGCCCTCATCTGTTACGCCGGCGGTAGCCGGCCAGCCTCGC
AGAGCAGGATTCCCGTTGAGCACCGCCAGGTGCGAATAAGGGACAGTGAAGAAGGAACACCCGCTCGCGG
GTGGGCCTACTTCACCTATCCTGCCCGGCTGACGCCGTTGGATACACCAAGGAAAGTCTACACGAACCCT
TTGGCAAAATCCTGTATATCGTGCGAAAAAGGATGGATATACCGAAAAAATCGCTATAATGACCCCGAAG
CAGGGTTATGCAGCGGAAAAGATCCGTCGACCCTTTCCGACGCTCACCGGGCTGGTTGCCCTCGCCGCTG
GGCTGGCGGCCGTCTATGGCCCTGCAAACGCGCCAGAAACGCCGTCGAAGCCGTGTGCGAGACACCGCGG
CCGCCGGCGTTGTGGATACCTCGCGGAAAACTTGGCCCTCACTGACAGATGAGGGGCGGACGTTGACACT
TGAGGGGCCGACTCACCCGGCGCGGCGTTGACAGATGAGGGGCAGGCTCGATTTCGGCCGGCGACGTGGA
GCTGGCCAGCCTCGCAAATCGGCGAAAACGCCTGATTTTACGCGAGTTTCCCACAGATGATGTGGACAAG
CCTGGGGATAAGTGCCCTGCGGTATTGACACTTGAGGGGCGCGACTACTGACAGATGAGGGGCGCGATCC
TTGACACTTGAGGGGCAGAGTGCTGACAGATGAGGGGCGCACCTATTGACATTTGAGGGGCTGTCCACAG
GCAGAAAATCCAGCATTTGCAAGGGTTTCCGCCCGTTTTTCGGCCACCGCTAACCTGTCTTTTAACCTGC
TTTTAAACCAATATTTATAAACCTTGTTTTTAACCAGGGCTGCGCCCTGTGCGCGTGACCGCGCACGCCG
AAGGGGGGTGCCCCCCCTTCTCGAACCCTCCCGGCCCGCTAACGCGGGCCTCCCATCCCCCCAGGGGCTG
CGCCCCTCGGCCGCGAACGGCCTCACCCCAAAAATGGCAGCCAAGCTGACCACTTCTGCGCTCGGCCCTT
CCGGCTGGCTGGTTTATTGCTGATAAATCTGGAGCCGGTGAGCGTGGGTCTCGCGGTATCATTGCAGCAC
TGGGGCCAGATGGTAAGCCCTCCCGTATCGTAGTTATCTACACGACGGGGAGTCAGGCAACTATGGATGA
ACGAAATAGACAGATCGCTGAGATAGGTGCCTCACTGATTAAGCATTGGTAACTGTCAGACCAAGTTTAC
TCATATATACTTTAGATTGATTTAAAACTTCATTTTTAATTTAAAAGGATCTAGGTGAAGATCCTTTTTG
ATAATCTCATGACCAAAATCCCTTAACGTGAGTTTTCGTTCCACTGAGCGTCAGACCCCGTAGAAAAGAT
CAAAGGATCTTCTTGAGATCCTTTTTTTCTGCGCGTAATCTGCTGCTTGCAAACAAAAAAACCACCGCTA
CCAGCGGTGGTTTGTTTGCCGGATCAAGAGCTACCAACTCTTTTTCCGAAGGTAACTGGCTTCAGCAGAG
CGCAGATACCAAATACTGTTCTTCTAGTGTAGCCGTAGTTAGGCCACCACTTCAAGAACTCTGTAGCACC
GCCTACATACCTCGCTCTGCTAATCCTGTTACCAGTGGCTGCTGCCAGTGGCGATAAGTCGTGTCTTACC
GGGTTGGACTCAAGACGATAGTTACCGGATAAGGCGCAGCGGTCGGGCTGAACGGGGGGTTCGTGCACAC
AGCCCAGCTTGGAGCGAACGACCTACACCGAACTGAGATACCTACAGCGTGAGCTATGAGAAAGCGCCAC
GCTTCCCGAAGGGAGAAAGGCGGACAGGTATCCGGTAAGCGGCAGGGTCGGAACAGGAGAGCGCACGAGG
GAGCTTCCAGGGGGAAACGCCTGGTATCTTTATAGTCCTGTCGGGTTTCGCCACCTCTGACTTGAGCGTC
GATTTTTGTGATGCTCGTCAGGGGGGCGGAGCCTATGGAAAAACGCCAGCAACGCGGCCTTTTTACGGTT
CCTGGCCTTTTGCTGGCCTTTTGCTCACATGTTCTTTCCTGCGTTATCCCCTGATTCTGTGGATAACCGT
ATTACCGCCTTTGAGTGAGCTGATACCGCTCGCCGCAGCCGAACGACCGAGCGCAGCGAGTCAGTGAGCG
AGGAAGCGGAAGAGCGCCCAATACGCAAACCGCCTCTCCCCGCGCGTTGGCCGATTCATTAATGCAGCTG
GCACGACAGGTTTCCCGACTGGAAAGCGGGCAGTGAGCGCAACGCAATTAATGTGAGTTAGCTCACTCAT
TAGGCACCCCAGGCTTTACACTTTATGCTTCCGGCTCGTATGTTGTGTGGAATTGTGAGCGGATAACAAT
TTCACACAGGAAACAGCTATGACCATGATTACGCCAAGCTAGCTTCCCGCTTGGTCGGGCCGCTTCGCGA
GGGCCCGTTGACGACAACGGTGCGATGGGTCCCGGCCCCGGTCAAGACGATGCCAATACGTTGCGACACT
ACGCCTTGGCACTTTTAGAATTGCCTTATCGTCCTGATAAGAAATGTCCGACCAGCTAAAGACATCGCGT
CCAATCAAAGCCTAGAAAATATAGGCGAAGGGACGCTAATAAGTCTTTCATAAGACCGCGCAAATCTAAA
AATATCCTTAGATTCACGATGCGGCACTTCGGATGACTTCCGAGCGAGCCTGGAACCTCAGAAAAACGTC
TGAGAGATACCGCGGATCTCACACAGGAAATTTC
