>Addgene plasmid #158821 | JGI_018287 | depositor partial sequence | sequence record 306531 | gene insert with vector overlaps
GACTTGTCGGAGGAATCCTCTAGAAATAATTTTGTTTAACTTTAAGAAGGAGATATACCATGAATAAGCA
TAACGGCCGCGCGCTGAGGCCGGGTGCGCTCTCGTCGGTCGCGGGCTCCCTCCTCGCCGCGCTCCTCTTG
GCCCCTATGGTGGTGCATGCCGAGGATCCGGAGCCCCCGCTCGGCATCAATGTGCTGGAGGCCACCTTCA
AGTGGCGCCCGAACTACGTCTCCGACGACATGCTCATCCACGCGGATAAGGACGCGAACAACTGGCTCCA
CTACGGCAAGGATTACCAGGCCACGCGCTTCAGCCAGCTCCGCCAAGTGACGCAGGACAACGTCAAGAAG
CTCGTCCCCAAATGGAACCTCAGCTTCGGCGTCAATGACGCGCAGGATAGCCAGACCACCGTCGTGAACG
GGCGTATCTACGTGACCGCGAGTCAAAACAAGGTCTTCTCCATCGACGGCCTCACGGGCCGTATGATCTG
GAAGTACGAACGATCGCTGCCGGGTGATCTCGGTCCGCGCCTGTGCTGCGAAGCCGTCAATCGCGGAGTC
GCGGTCTATAAGGACATGGTCTACATGGCCACGCTCGATACCCATGTGGTGGCGCTCAACAACACCACAG
GCAAGGTGGTGTGGGAAAAGAAGCTCGGCGATTACACCTCGGGCGAGATCTACACCAGCATGCCGCTCGT
CGCCGACGGCAAGATCGTGGTGGGCAACTCCGGCGGAGACGTGGGTGCCAACGTCGGCAAGATCACCGCG
CTGGACCCTGATACCGGCGAGATCGTCTGGCAGACCACCACGCGGCCGATCGACGCGAACGATCCGAATG
CCAAGACCTGGGCCAACGACTCGTGGCGCACGGGCGGCGGCTCGGCCTGGCTGACCGGCAACTATGAAGC
AAAGACGAACACCATCTACTGGGGCGTCGGCAACCCGGCCCCGGACTTTGACCCGAGCGTCCGGAAGGGC
GACAACCTGTACACGAACTCCACCCTCATCATGGACGCCCGGACGGGCAAGATCAAGAACCACTTCCAGT
ATACGCCCAACGACGCCTGGGACTACGACGGGAACAACGAGACGATCCTCGTCGATGATGAAAAGGGCCG
CAAGGTGTGGCTGCATGGGGACCGCAACGGCCATCTGTACTCCATCGATCGCACCACCGGTAAGTGCAAC
TGGGTGGTGCCCATCGCCCGTGTCAACTGGGTCAAGTCATGGGGCGACAACTGCCGGCCGATCGTCAATC
CCGATAAAGTCCCCGGCTACGACAAGGTCGTCAAGGATATCGCGCCTATCCTCGACGGCGGCAAGGAGTG
GCATCCAGCGGCCTACAGCCCCCAGACGAAGCTCCTGTACGTCCCGTACATCGATAGCAGCATGGACGTG
CAGGCCAAGAAGATGGAGTGGAAACGCGGCGAGTGGTTCCTGAGCTCGAAGGTCCTGAAAGCGAACCCGT
ACACCGGCGGCATTAAGGCCTTCAATGCCACGACCGGCGAGCTCGTGTGGCAGCGCCCGCAGTCGACGCC
GGCCACCAGCGGCATGCTGGCGACCGCCGGGGGTGTTGTGTTCGCGGGTGACGCCGAGGGCTGGTTCCAT
GCCATGCGCGACGATACAGGCGAGGCCCTCTGGCGCTTCAACGTCGGCACGGGTATTCACGGGAACCCGA
CCACTTTCACCGTCGACGGCAAGCAGTATGTCGCCATCGTTTATGGCCCGGGCGGCGGCTCCCTGTGGCC
GCTGGTGTACGATGAACTGTTCAAGCACCAGAACCGCGGCGGTGGCATGATGATCTTCGGCCTGGCCGAA
GCCGAAAACCTCTATTTTCAGGGACATCATCACCATCACCATCACCACTGACAGCT
